>Addgene plasmid #123083 | pDONR223 GABARAPL1 WT | addgene full sequence | sequence record 244519 | Addgene NGS Result
TTCTTTCCTGCGTTATCCCCTGATTCTGTGGATAACCGTATTACCGCCTTTGAGTGAGCTGATACCGCTC
GCCGCAGCCGAACGACCGAGCGCAGCGAGTCAGTGAGCGAGGAAGCGGAAGAGCGCCCAATACGCAAACC
GCCTCTCCCCGCGCGTTGGCCGATTCATTAATGCAGCTGGCACGACAGGTTTCCCGACTGGAAAGCGGGC
AGTGAGCGCAACGCAATTAATACGCGTACCGCTAGCCAGGAAGAGTTTGTAGAAACGCAAAAAGGCCATC
CGTCAGGATGGCCTTCTGCTTAGTTTGATGCCTGGCAGTTTATGGCGGGCGTCCTGCCCGCCACCCTCCG
GGCCGTTGCTTCACAACGTTCAAATCCGCTCCCGGCGGATTTGTCCTACTCAGGAGAGCGTTCACCGACA
AACAACAGATAAAACGAAAGGCCCAGTCTTCCGACTGAGCCTTTCGTTTTATTTGATGCCTGGCAGTTCC
CTACTCTCGCGTTAACGCTAGCATGGATGTTTTCCCAGTCACGACGTTGTAAAACGACGGCCAGTCTTAA
GCTCGGGCCCCAAATAATGATTTTATTTTGACTGATAGTGACCTGTTCGTTGCAACAAATTGATGAGCAA
TGCTTTTTTATAATGCCAACTTTGTACAAAAAAGCAGGCTTAATGAAGTTCCAGTACAAGGAGGACCATC
CCTTTGAGTATCGGAAAAAGGAAGGAGAAAAGATCCGGAAGAAATATCCGGACAGGGTCCCCGTGATTGT
AGAGAAGGCTCCAAAAGCCAGGGTGCCTGATCTGGACAAGAGGAAGTACCTAGTGCCCTCTGACCTTACT
GTTGGCCAGTTCTACTTCTTAATCCGGAAGAGAATCCACCTGAGACCTGAGGACGCCTTATTCTTCTTTG
TCAACAACACCATCCCTCCCACCAGTGCTACCATGGGCCAACTGTATGAGGACAATCATGAGGAAGACTA
TTTTCTGTATGTGGCCTACAGTGATGAGAGTGTCTATGGGAAATAATACCCAGCTTTCTTGTACAAAGTT
GGCATTATAAGAAAGCATTGCTTATCAATTTGTTGCAACGAACAGGTCACTATCAGTCAAAATAAAATCA
TTATTTGCCATCCAGCTGATATCCCCTATAGTGAGTCGTATTACATGGTCATAGCTGTTTCCTGGCAGCT
CTGGCCCGTGTCTCAAAATCTCTGATGTTACATTGCACAAGATAAAAATATATCATCATGCCTCCTCTAG
ACCAGCCAGGACAGAAATGCCTCGACTTCGCTGCTACCCAAGGTTGCCGGGTGACGCACACCGTGGAAAC
GGATGAAGGCACGAACCCAGTGGACATAAGCCTGTTCGGTTCGTAAGCTGTAATGCAAGTAGCGTATGCG
CTCACGCAACTGGTCCAGAACCTTGACCGAACGCAGCGGTGGTAACGGCGCAGTGGCGGTTTTCATGGCT
TGTTATGACTGTTTTTTTGGGGTACAGTCTATGCCTCGGGCATCCAAGCAGCAAGCGCGTTACGCCGTGG
GTCGATGTTTGATGTTATGGAGCAGCAACGATGTTACGCAGCAGGGCAGTCGCCCTAAAACAAAGTTAAA
CATTATGAGGGAAGCGGTGATCGCCGAAGTATCGACTCAACTATCAGAGGTAGTTGGCGTCATCGAGCGC
CATCTCGAACCGACGTTGCTGGCCGTACATTTGTACGGCTCCGCAGTGGATGGCGGCCTGAAGCCACACA
GTGATATTGATTTGCTGGTTACGGTGACCGTAAGGCTTGATGAAACAACGCGGCGAGCTTTGATCAACGA
CCTTTTGGAAACTTCGGCTTCCCCTGGAGAGAGCGAGATTCTCCGCGCTGTAGAAGTCACCATTGTTGTG
CACGACGACATCATTCCGTGGCGTTATCCAGCTAAGCGCGAACTGCAATTTGGAGAATGGCAGCGCAATG
ACATTCTTGCAGGTATCTTCGAGCCAGCCACGATCGACATTGATCTGGCTATCTTGCTGACAAAAGCAAG
AGAACATAGCGTTGCCTTGGTAGGTCCAGCGGCGGAGGAACTCTTTGATCCGGTTCCTGAACAGGATCTA
TTTGAGGCGCTAAATGAAACCTTAACGCTATGGAACTCGCCGCCCGACTGGGCTGGCGATGAGCGAAATG
TAGTGCTTACGTTGTCCCGCATTTGGTACAGCGCAGTAACCGGCAAAATCGCGCCGAAGGATGTCGCTGC
CGACTGGGCAATGGAGCGCCTGCCGGCCCAGTATCAGCCCGTCATACTTGAAGCTAGACAGGCTTATCTT
GGACAAGAAGAAGATCGCTTGGCCTCGCGCGCAGATCAGTTGGAAGAATTTGTCCACTACGTGAAAGGCG
AGATCACCAAGGTAGTCGGCAAATAACCCTCGAGCCACCCATGACCAAAATCCCTTAACGTGAGTTACGC
GTCGTTCCACTGAGCGTCAGACCCCGTAGAAAAGATCAAAGGATCTTCTTGAGATCCTTTTTTTCTGCGC
GTAATCTGCTGCTTGCAAACAAAAAAACCACCGCTACCAGCGGTGGTTTGTTTGCCGGATCAAGAGCTAC
CAACTCTTTTTCCGAAGGTAACTGGCTTCAGCAGAGCGCAGATACCAAATACTGTTCTTCTAGTGTAGCC
GTAGTTAGGCCACCACTTCAAGAACTCTGTAGCACCGCCTACATACCTCGCTCTGCTAATCCTGTTACCA
GTGGCTGCTGCCAGTGGCGATAAGTCGTGTCTTACCGGGTTGGACTCAAGACGATAGTTACCGGATAAGG
CGCAGCGGTCGGGCTGAACGGGGGGTTCGTGCACACAGCCCAGCTTGGAGCGAACGACCTACACCGAACT
GAGATACCTACAGCGTGAGCTATGAGAAAGCGCCACGCTTCCCGAAGGGAGAAAGGCGGACAGGTATCCG
GTAAGCGGCAGGGTCGGAACAGGAGAGCGCACGAGGGAGCTTCCAGGGGGAAACGCCTGGTATCTTTATA
GTCCTGTCGGGTTTCGCCACCTCTGACTTGAGCGTCGATTTTTGTGATGCTCGTCAGGGGGGCGGAGCCT
ATGGAAAAACGCCAGCAACGCGGCCTTTTTACGGTTCCTGGCCTTTTGCTGGCCTTTTGCTCACATG
Features (pLannotate 1.2.2; 13 found; start..end, strand, type, name):
      1..121     +  rep_origin     RSF ori (fragment): Plasmids containing the RSF 1030 origin of replication can be propagated in E. coli cells that contain additional plasmids with compatible origins.
    123..215     +  CDS            lacI (fragment): lac repressor; lacI; The lac repressor binds to the lac operator to inhibit transcription in E. coli. This inhibition can be relieved by adding lactose or isopropyl-β-D-thiogalactopyranoside (IPTG).
    270..297     -  terminator     rrnB T2 terminator: transcription terminator T2 from the E. coli rrnB gene
    429..472     +  terminator     rrnB T1 terminator: Escherichia coli rrnB; transcription terminator T1 from the E. coli rrnB gene
    519..555     -  CDS            lacZα (fragment): LacZα fragment of β-galactosidase; lacZ fragment
    571..670     +  protein_bind   attL1: mutant version of attL; recombination site for the Gateway® LR reaction LR Clonase™
    673..1023    +  CDS            GABARAPL1: GBRL1_HUMAN - Also known as GEC1. Experimental evidence at protein level: Swiss-Prot protein existence level 1. Ubiquitin-like modifier that increases cell-surface expression of kappa-type opioid receptor through facilitating anterograde intracellular trafficking of the receptor (PubMed:16431922). Involved in formation of autophagosomal vacuoles (PubMed:20404487). While LC3s are involved in elongation of the phagophore membrane, the GABARAP/GATE-16 subfamily is essential for a later stage in autophagosome maturation (PubMed:20404487). Through its interaction with the reticulophagy receptor TEX
   1028..1127    -  protein_bind   attL2: mutant version of attL; recombination site for the Gateway® LR reaction LR Clonase™
   1145..1163    -  promoter       T7 promoter: promoter for bacteriophage T7 RNA polymerase
   1353..1376    +  promoter       Pc promoter (fragment): intI1 (promoter lies within the coding sequence); class 1 integron promoter
   1552..1608    +  CDS            GmR (fragment): gentamycin acetyltransferase; aacC1; confers resistance to gentamycin
   1615..2406    +  CDS            SmR: aminoglycoside adenylyltransferase (Murphy, 1985); aadA; confers resistance to spectinomycin and streptomycin
   2499..3087    +  rep_origin     ori: high-copy-number ColE1/pMB1/pBR322/pUC origin of replication
