[The description below was written by a language model from this plasmid's Addgene catalogue record and pLannotate feature annotations shown in this document.]
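Description:
pDONR223 GABARAPL1 WT is a Gateway entry clone carrying the wild-type human GABARAPL1 coding sequence (also known as GEC1 or ATG8L) in the pDONR223 backbone. It is a small bacterial plasmid of about 3.1 kb, maintained at high copy in E. coli through a ColE1/pUC-type origin. Selection is with spectinomycin, conferred by the aadA aminoglycoside adenylyltransferase gene (SmR), which also gives streptomycin resistance. The automated annotation also reports short fragments matching an RSF origin, lacI, lacZα, a gentamicin resistance gene and an integron Pc promoter. These are partial hits within the backbone, not intact functional units.

The GABARAPL1 open reading frame lies between attL1 and attL2, the recombination sites used in the Gateway LR reaction. This allows the insert to be moved directionally, in a single recombination step, into any attR-containing destination vector that supplies the desired promoter, tags or delivery system. The entry clone has no eukaryotic promoter, so it serves as a shuttle and not as an expression construct. The rrnB T1 and T2 terminators upstream of the cassette insulate it from read-through transcription, and a T7 promoter sits just beyond attL2, oriented back towards the insert. M13 forward and reverse primer sites flank the cassette for sequence verification. No epitope tags or reporters are annotated.

GABARAPL1 is a ubiquitin-like ATG8-family modifier involved in autophagosome formation and maturation. The clone was deposited with a study of how the human ATG4 protease isoforms process LC3/GABARAP proteins, and it serves as the wild-type source for making GABARAPL1 expression constructs.
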