Addgene plasmid #123083: pDONR223 GABARAPL1 WT
Purpose: Gateway entry clone encoding human GABARAPL1 wild-type
Depositing lab: Robin Ketteler. Depositing organization: University College London. Publication: Redundancy of human ATG4 protease isoforms in autophagy and LC3/GABARAP processing revealed in cells. Agrotis A, Pengo N, Burden JJ, Ketteler R. Autophagy. 2019 Jan 21. doi: 10.1080/15548627.2019.1569925. PubMed 30661429.
Backbone
  Vector backbone: pDONR223
  Backbone size w/o insert (bp): 2793
  Vector type: Gateway Entry Vector / Entry clone
Growth in bacteria
  Bacterial resistance: Spectinomycin, 50 μg/mL
  Growth temperature: 37°C
  Growth strain: DH5alpha
  Copy number: High Copy
Gene/Insert
  Gene/Insert name: Gamma-aminobutyric acid receptor-associated protein-like 1
  Species: H. sapiens (human)
  Entrez Gene: GABARAPL1 (a.k.a. APG8-LIKE, APG8L, ATG8, ATG8B, ATG8L, GEC1)
  Cloning method: Gateway Cloning
  Sequencing primers: 5′ M13 F; 3′ M13 R
Terms and licenses: Academic/Nonprofit Terms; Industry Terms: Not Available to Industry
How to cite: pDONR223 GABARAPL1 WT was a gift from Robin Ketteler (Addgene plasmid # 123083 ; http://n2t.net/addgene:123083 ; RRID:Addgene_123083)
